Addgene plasmid #142207: TFORF0922
Purpose: Lentiviral vector for overexpressing transcription factor ORFs with unique 24-bp barcodes. Barcodes facilitate identification of transcription factors in pooled screens.
Depositing lab: Feng Zhang. Depositing organization: Broad Institute. Publication: A transcription factor atlas of directed differentiation. Joung J, Ma S, Tay T, Geiger-Schuller KR, Kirchgatterer PC, Verdine VK, Guo B, Arias-Garcia MA, Allen WE, Singh A, Kuksenko O, Abudayyeh OO, Gootenberg JS, Fu Z, Macrae RK, Buenrostro JD, Regev A, Zhang F. Cell. 2023 Jan 5;186(1):209-229.e26. doi: 10.1016/j.cell.2022.11.026. PubMed 36608654.
Backbone
  Vector backbone: pLX_TRC317
  Backbone manufacturer: Broad Institute Genetic Perturbation Platform
  Backbone size w/o insert (bp): 8264
  Vector type: Mammalian Expression, Lentiviral
  Selectable markers: Puromycin
Growth in bacteria
  Bacterial resistance: Ampicillin, 100 μg/mL
  Growth temperature: 37°C
  Growth strain: NEB Stable
  Copy number: High Copy
Gene/Insert
  Gene/Insert name: NR2F1
  Species: H. sapiens (human)
  Insert size (bp): 1373
  Entrez Gene: NR2F1 (a.k.a. BBOAS, BBSOAS, COUP-TFI, COUPTF1, EAR-3, EAR3, ERBAL3, SVP44, TCFCOUP1, TFCOUP1)
  Promoter: EF1a
  Cloning method: Unknown
  Sequencing primers: 5′ GGGTGGAGACTGAAGTTAGGCCAG; 3′ CACATAGCGTAAAAGGAGCAACATAG
Terms and licenses: Academic/Nonprofit Terms; Industry Terms: Not Available to Industry
Depositor comments: NM_005654,ENST00000327111 . The transcription factor ORF portion of this plasmid was synthesized by Genewiz. Please test multiple small colonies in case of plasmid recombination. To make this collection available in a timely manner, a portion of this collection was not fully sequenced by Addgene. If an Addgene verified full plasmid sequence is not available, please contact us prior to placing an order to request the full sequence.
How to cite: TFORF0922 was a gift from Feng Zhang (Addgene plasmid # 142207 ; http://n2t.net/addgene:142207 ; RRID:Addgene_142207)
