[The description below was written by a language model from this plasmid's Addgene catalogue record and pLannotate feature annotations shown in this document.]
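Description:
TFORF0922 is a lentiviral mammalian expression plasmid built on the pLX_TRC317 backbone. It carries the human transcription factor NR2F1 (also known as COUP-TFI or EAR3) as one member of a barcoded transcription factor ORF collection. It is propagated in E. coli through a high-copy ColE1/pUC-type origin with ampicillin selection (AmpR), and the backbone also carries an f1 origin and remnants of lac and T7/T3 cloning elements. The depositor notes that the plasmid can recombine, as is common for LTR-containing vectors. The sequenced record is 9,637 nt, consistent with the stated backbone and insert sizes.

The viral portion has a third-generation, self-inactivating layout. An RSV promoter fused to a truncated HIV-1 5' LTR drives production of the genomic RNA, which includes the Ψ packaging signal with a partial gag sequence, the RRE for Rev-dependent nuclear export, a cPPT/CTS element, and a ΔU3 3' LTR followed by an SV40 polyadenylation signal. Two expression units lie between the LTRs. An SV40 early promoter drives puromycin N-acetyltransferase for selection of transduced cells. Downstream, the constitutive EF-1α promoter drives the NR2F1 coding sequence, with a WPRE after it to enhance transcript stability and expression. The catalogue entry describes a unique 24-bp barcode associated with each ORF, but the feature table does not annotate it, so its exact position is not given. A short fragment annotated as U6 promoter lies between the ORF and the WPRE and is too small to be a functional promoter.

The construct is intended for packaging into lentivirus and stable overexpression of NR2F1 in mammalian cells. It suits pooled screens, such as directed differentiation studies, in which barcode sequencing identifies which transcription factor each cell received.
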