Features (pLannotate 1.2.2; 31 found; start..end, strand, type, name):
      5..231     +  promoter       RSV promoter: Rous sarcoma virus enhancer/promoter
    232..412     +  LTR            5' LTR (truncated): truncated 5' long terminal repeat (LTR) from HIV-1
    459..584     +  misc_feature   HIV-1 Ψ: packaging signal of human immunodeficiency virus type 1
    568..931     +  CDS            HIV-1 gag (fragment): gag protein from human immunodeficiency virus 1; gag
   1077..1310    +  misc_feature   RRE: The Rev response element (RRE) of HIV-1 allows for Rev-dependent mRNA export from the nucleus to the cytoplasm.
   1687..1713    +  CDS            Rev (fragment): human immunodeficiency virus 1 (HIV-1) Rev protein; rev; enhances nuclear export of unspliced and incompletely spliced viral mRNAs
   1720..1743    +  promoter       SV40 promoter (fragment): SV40 early promoter
   1744..1815    +  promoter       SV40 promoter (fragment): SV40 enhancer and early promoter
   1839..1974    +  rep_origin     SV40 ori: SV40 origin of replication
   2020..2616    +  CDS            PuroR (fragment): puromycin N-acetyltransferase; pac from Streptomyces; confers resistance to puromycin
   2665..2782    +  misc_feature   cPPT/CTS: central polypurine tract and central termination sequence of HIV-1
   2847..2913    +  CDS            small t antigen (fragment): SV40 (simian virus 40) small t antigen
   2920..4098    +  promoter       EF-1α promoter: strong constitutive promoter for human elongation factor EF-1α
   4115..5383    +  CDS            NR2F1: COT1_HUMAN - Also known as EAR3, ERBAL3, TFCOUP1. Experimental evidence at protein level: Swiss-Prot protein existence level 1. Coup (chicken ovalbumin upstream promoter) transcription factor binds to the ovalbumin promoter and, in conjunction with another protein (S300-II) stimulates initiation of transcription. Binds to both direct repeats and palindromes of the 5'-AGGTCA-3' motif. Represses transcriptional activity of LHCG. From Homo sapiens (Human).
   5399..5452    +  promoter       U6 promoter (fragment): RNA polymerase III promoter for human U6 snRNA
   5494..6082    +  misc_feature   WPRE: woodchuck hepatitis virus posttranscriptional regulatory element
   6133..6152    +  misc_feature   cPPT/CTS (fragment): central polypurine tract and central termination sequence of HIV-1
   6154..6387    +  LTR            3' LTR (ΔU3): self-inactivating 3' long terminal repeat (LTR) from HIV-1
   6465..6586    +  polyA_signal   SV40 poly(A) signal: SV40 polyadenylation signal
   6626..6761    +  rep_origin     SV40 ori: SV40 origin of replication
   6782..6800    -  promoter       T7 promoter: promoter for bacteriophage T7 RNA polymerase
   6808..6963    +  CDS            lacZα (fragment): LacZα fragment of β-galactosidase; lacZ fragment
   6968..7396    +  rep_origin     f1 ori (sequence partly withheld): f1 bacteriophage origin of replication; arrow indicates direction of (+) strand synthesis
   7449..7553    +  promoter       AmpR promoter: bla
   7554..8414    +  CDS            AmpR: β-lactamase; bla; confers resistance to ampicillin, carbenicillin, and related antibiotics
   8585..9173    +  rep_origin     ori: high-copy-number ColE1/pMB1/pBR322/pUC origin of replication
   9356..9448    +  CDS            lacI (fragment): lac repressor; lacI; The lac repressor binds to the lac operator to inhibit transcription in E. coli. This inhibition can be relieved by adding lactose or isopropyl-β-D-thiogalactopyranoside (IPTG).
   9461..9482    +  protein_bind   CAP binding site: CAP binding activates transcription in the presence of cAMP. E. coli catabolite activator protein
   9497..9527    +  promoter       lac promoter: promoter for the E. coli lac operon
   9535..9551    +  protein_bind   lac operator: The lac repressor binds to the lac operator to inhibit transcription in E. coli. This inhibition can be relieved by adding lactose or isopropyl-β-D-thiogalactopyranoside (IPTG). lac repressor encoded by lacI
   9596..9614    +  promoter       T3 promoter: promoter for bacteriophage T3 RNA polymerase
>Addgene plasmid #142207 | TFORF0922 | addgene full sequence | sequence record 397659 | Addgene NGS Result
TTAATGTAGTCTTATGCAATACTCTTGTAGTCTTGCAACATGGTAACGATGAGTTAGCAACATGCCTTAC
AAGGAGAGAAAAAGCACCGTGCATGCCGATTGGTGGAAGTAAGGTGGTACGATCGTGCCTTATTAGGAAG
GCAACAGACGGGTCTGACATGGATTGGACGAACCACTGAATTGCCGCATTGCAGAGATATTGTATTTAAG
TGCCTAGCTCGATACATAAACGGGTCTCTCTGGTTAGACCAGATCTGAGCCTGGGAGCTCTCTGGCTAAC
TAGGGAACCCACTGCTTAAGCCTCAATAAAGCTTGCCTTGAGTGCTTCAAGTAGTGTGTGCCCGTCTGTT
GTGTGACTCTGGTAACTAGAGATCCCTCAGACCCTTTTAGTCAGTGTGGAAAATCTCTAGCAGTGGCGCC
CGAACAGGGACTTGAAAGCGAAAGGGAAACCAGAGGAGCTCTCTCGACGCAGGACTCGGCTTGCTGAAGC
GCGCACGGCAAGAGGCGAGGGGCGGCGACTGGTGAGTACGCCAAAAATTTTGACTAGCGGAGGCTAGAAG
GAGAGAGATGGGTGCGAGAGCGTCAGTATTAAGCGGGGGAGAATTAGATCGCGATGGGAAAAAATTCGGT
TAAGGCCAGGGGGAAAGAAAAAATATAAATTAAAACATATAGTATGGGCAAGCAGGGAGCTAGAACGATT
CGCAGTTAATCCTGGCCTGTTAGAAACATCAGAAGGCTGTAGACAAATACTGGGACAGCTACAACCATCC
CTTCAGACAGGATCAGAAGAACTTAGATCATTATATAATACAGTAGCAACCCTCTATTGTGTGCATCAAA
GGATAGAGATAAAAGACACCAAGGAAGCTTTAGACAAGATAGAGGAAGAGCAAAACAAAAGTAAGACCAC
CGCACAGCAAGCGGCCGCTGATCTTCAGACCTGGAGGAGGAGATATGAGGGACAATTGGAGAAGTGAATT
ATATAAATATAAAGTAGTAAAAATTGAACCATTAGGAGTAGCACCCACCAAGGCAAAGAGAAGAGTGGTG
CAGAGAGAAAAAAGAGCAGTGGGAATAGGAGCTTTGTTCCTTGGGTTCTTGGGAGCAGCAGGAAGCACTA
TGGGCGCAGCGTCAATGACGCTGACGGTACAGGCCAGACAATTATTGTCTGGTATAGTGCAGCAGCAGAA
CAATTTGCTGAGGGCTATTGAGGCGCAACAGCATCTGTTGCAACTCACAGTCTGGGGCATCAAGCAGCTC
CAGGCAAGAATCCTGGCTGTGGAAAGATACCTAAAGGATCAACAGCTCCTGGGGATTTGGGGTTGCTCTG
GAAAACTCATTTGCACCACTGCTGTGCCTTGGAATGCTAGTTGGAGTAATAAATCTCTGGAACAGATTTG
GAATCACACGACCTGGATGGAGTGGGACAGAGAAATTAACAATTACACAAGCTTAATACACTCCTTAATT
GAAGAATCGCAAAACCAGCAAGAAAAGAATGAACAAGAATTATTGGAATTAGATAAATGGGCAAGTTTGT
GGAATTGGTTTAACATAACAAATTGGCTGTGGTATATAAAATTATTCATAATGATAGTAGGAGGCTTGGT
AGGTTTAAGAATAGTTTTTGCTGTACTTTCTATAGTGAATAGAGTTAGGCAGGGATATTCACCATTATCG
TTTCAGACCCACCTCCCAACCCCGAGGGGACCCATGCATTGCATCTCAATTAGTCAGCAACCAGGTGTGG
AAAGTCCCCAGGCTCCCCAGCAGGCAGAAGTATGCAAAGCATGCGTCTCAATTAGTCAGCAACCATAGTC
CCGCCCCTAACTCCGCCCATCCCGCCCCTAACTCCGCCCAGTTCCGCCCATTCTCCGCCCCATGGCTGAC
TAATTTTTTTTATTTATGCAGAGGCCGAGGCCGCCTCGGCCTCTGAGCTATTCCAGAAGTAGTGAGGAGG
CTTTTTTGGAGGCCTAGGCTTTTGCAAAAAGCTTTCTAGAGGTACCACCGGAGCTTACCATGACCGAGTA
CAAGCCCACGGTGCGCCTCGCCACCCGCGACGACGTCCCCAGGGCCGTACGCACCCTCGCCGCCGCGTTC
GCCGACTACCCCGCCACGCGCCACACCGTCGATCCGGACCGCCACATCGAGCGGGTCACCGAGCTGCAAG
AACTCTTCCTCACGCGCGTCGGGCTCGACATCGGCAAGGTGTGGGTCGCGGACGACGGCGCCGCCGTGGC
GGTCTGGACCACGCCGGAGAGCGTCGAAGCGGGGGCGGTGTTCGCCGAGATCGGCCCGCGCATGGCCGAG
TTGAGCGGTTCCCGGCTGGCCGCGCAGCAACAGATGGAAGGCCTCCTGGCGCCGCACCGGCCCAAGGAGC
CCGCGTGGTTCCTGGCCACCGTCGGCGTCTCGCCCGACCACCAGGGCAAGGGTCTGGGCAGCGCCGTCGT
GCTCCCCGGAGTGGAGGCGGCCGAGCGCGCCGGGGTGCCCGCCTTCCTGGAGACCTCCGCGCCCCGCAAC
CTCCCCTTCTACGAGCGGCTCGGCTTCACCGTCACCGCCGACGTCGAGGTGCCCGAAGGACCGCGCACCT
GGTGCATGACCCGCAAGCCCGGTGCCAGTTAACGAATTCTAGATCTTGAGACAAATGGCAGTATTCATCC
ACAATTTTAAAAGAAAAGGGGGGATTGGGGGGTACAGTGCAGGGGAAAGAATAGTAGACATAATAGCAAC
AGACATACAAACTAAAGAATTACAAAAACAAATTACAAAAATTCAAAATTTTCGGGTTTATTACAGGGAC
AGCAGAGATCCACTTTGGCGCCGGCTCGAGGCCTGCAGGTGCAAAGATGGATAAAGTTTTAAACAGAGAG
GAATCTTTGCAGCTAATGGACCTTCTAGGTCTTGAAAGGAGTGGGAATTGGCTCCGGTGCCCGTCAGTGG
GCAGAGCGCACATCGCCCACAGTCCCCGAGAAGTTGGGGGGAGGGGTCGGCAATTGAACCGGTGCCTAGA
GAAGGTGGCGCGGGGTAAACTGGGAAAGTGATGTCGTGTACTGGCTCCGCCTTTTTCCCGAGGGTGGGGG
AGAACCGTATATAAGTGCAGTAGTCGCCGTGAACGTTCTTTTTCGCAACGGGTTTGCCGCCAGAACACAG
GTAAGTGCCGTGTGTGGTTCCCGCGGGCCTGGCCTCTTTACGGGTTATGGCCCTTGCGTGCCTTGAATTA
CTTCCACCTGGCTGCAGTACGTGATTCTTGATCCCGAGCTTCGGGTTGGAAGTGGGTGGGAGAGTTCGAG
GCCTTGCGCTTAAGGAGCCCCTTCGCCTCGTGCTTGAGTTGAGGCCTGGCCTGGGCGCTGGGGCCGCCGC
GTGCGAATCTGGTGGCACCTTCGCGCCTGTCTCGCTGCTTTCGATAAGTCTCTAGCCATTTAAAATTTTT
GATGACCTGCTGCGACGCTTTTTTTCTGGCAAGATAGTCTTGTAAATGCGGGCCAAGATCTGCACACTGG
TATTTCGGTTTTTGGGGCCGCGGGCGGCGACGGGGCCCGTGCGTCCCAGCGCACATGTTCGGCGAGGCGG
GGCCTGCGAGCGCGGCCACCGAGAATCGGACGGGGGTAGTCTCAAGCTGGCCGGCCTGCTCTGGTGCCTG
GCCTCGCGCCGCCGTGTATCGCCCCGCCCTGGGCGGCAAGGCTGGCCCGGTCGGCACCAGTTGCGTGAGC
GGAAAGATGGCCGCTTCCCGGCCCTGCTGCAGGGAGCTCAAAATGGAGGACGCGGCGCTCGGGAGAGCGG
GCGGGTGAGTCACCCACACAAAGGAAAAGGGCCTTTCCGTCCTCAGCCGTCGCTTCATGTGACTCCACGG
AGTACCGGGCGCCGTCCAGGCACCTCGATTAGTTCTCGAGCTTTTGGAGTACGTCGTCTTTAGGTTGGGG
GGAGGGGTTTTATGCGATGGAGTTTCCCCACACTGAGTGGGTGGAGACTGAAGTTAGGCCAGCTTGGCAC
TTGATGTAATTCTCCTTGGAATTTGCCCTTTTTGAGTTTGGATCTTGGTTCATTCTCAAGCCTCAGACAG
TGGTTCAAAGTTTTTTTCTTCCATTTCAGGTGTCGTGAGGCTAGCACCGCCACCATGGCAATGGTAGTTA
GCAGCTGGCGAGATCCGCAGGACGACGTGGCCGGGGGCAACCCCGGCGGCCCCAACCCCGCAGCGCAGGC
GGCCCGCGGCGGCGGCGGCGGCGCCGGCGAGCAGCAGCAGCAGGCGGGCTCGGGCGCGCCGCACACGCCG
CAGACCCCGGGCCAGCCCGGAGCGCCCGCCACCCCCGGCACGGCGGGGGACAAGGGCCAGGGCCCGCCCG
GTTCGGGCCAGAGCCAGCAGCACATCGAGTGCGTGGTGTGCGGGGACAAGTCGAGCGGCAAGCACTACGG
CCAATTCACCTGCGAGGGCTGCAAAAGTTTCTTCAAGAGGAGCGTCCGCAGGAACTTAACTTACACATGC
CGTGCCAACAGGAACTGTCCCATCGACCAGCACCACCGCAACCAGTGCCAATACTGCCGCCTCAAGAAGT
GCCTCAAAGTGGGCATGAGGCGGGAAGCGGTTCAGCGAGGAAGAATGCCTCCAACCCAGCCCAATCCAGG
CCAGTACGCACTCACCAACGGGGACCCCCTCAACGGCCACTGCTACCTGTCCGGCTACATCTCGCTGCTG
CTGCGCGCCGAGCCCTACCCCACGTCGCGCTACGGCAGCCAGTGCATGCAGCCCAACAACATTATGGGCA
TCGAGAACATCTGCGAGCTGGCCGCGCGCCTGCTCTTCAGCGCCGTCGAGTGGGCCCGCAACATCCCCTT
CTTCCCGGATCTGCAGATCACCGACCAGGTGTCCCTGCTACGCCTCACCTGGAGCGAGCTGTTCGTGCTC
AACGCGGCCCAGTGCTCTATGCCGCTGCACGTGGCGCCGTTGCTGGCCGCCGCCGGCCTGCATGCCTCGC
CCATGTCTGCCGACCGCGTCGTGGCCTTCATGGACCACATCCGCATCTTCCAGGAGCAGGTGGAGAAGCT
CAAGGCGCTACACGTCGACTCAGCCGAGTACAGCTGCCTCAAAGCCATCGTGCTGTTCACGTCAGACGCC
TGTGGCCTGTCGGATGCGGCCCACATCGAGAGCCTGCAGGAGAAGTCGCAGTGCGCACTGGAGGAGTACG
TGAGGAGCCAGTACCCCAACCAGCCCAGCCGTTTTGGCAAACTGCTGCTGCGACTGCCCTCGCTGCGCAC
CGTGTCCTCCTCCGTCATCGAGCAGCTCTTCTTCGTCCGTTTGGTAGGTAAAACCCCCATCGAAACTCTC
ATCCGCGATATGTTACTGTCTGGGAGCAGCTTCAACTGGCCTTACATGTCCATCCAGTGCTCCTAGTAAT
GAACTAGTCCGTAACTTGAAAGTATTTCGATTTCTTGGCTTTATATATCTTGTGGAAAGGACGACGTCAT
CTAGTGACACGCTCGAACACGCGTTAAGTCGACAATCAACCTCTGGATTACAAAATTTGTGAAAGATTGA
CTGGTATTCTTAACTATGTTGCTCCTTTTACGCTATGTGGATACGCTGCTTTAATGCCTTTGTATCATGC
TATTGCTTCCCGTATGGCTTTCATTTTCTCCTCCTTGTATAAATCCTGGTTGCTGTCTCTTTATGAGGAG
TTGTGGCCCGTTGTCAGGCAACGTGGCGTGGTGTGCACTGTGTTTGCTGACGCAACCCCCACTGGTTGGG
GCATTGCCACCACCTGTCAGCTCCTTTCCGGGACTTTCGCTTTCCCCCTCCCTATTGCCACGGCGGAACT
CATCGCCGCCTGCCTTGCCCGCTGCTGGACAGGGGCTCGGCTGTTGGGCACTGACAATTCCGTGGTGTTG
TCGGGGAAATCATCGTCCTTTCCTTGGCTGCTCGCCTGTGTTGCCACCTGGATTCTGCGCGGGACGTCCT
TCTGCTACGTCCCTTCGGCCCTCAATCCAGCGGACCTTCCTTCCCGCGGCCTGCTGCCGGCTCTGCGGCC
TCTTCCGCGTCTTCGCCTTCGCCCTCAGACGAGTCGGATCTCCCTTTGGGCCGCCTCCCCGCGTCGACTT
TAAGACCAATGACTTACAAGGCAGCTGTAGATCTTAGCCACTTTTTAAAAGAAAAGGGGGGACTGGAAGG
GCTAATTCACTCCCAACGAAGACAAGATCTGCTTTTTGCTTGTACTGGGTCTCTCTGGTTAGACCAGATC
TGAGCCTGGGAGCTCTCTGGCTAACTAGGGAACCCACTGCTTAAGCCTCAATAAAGCTTGCCTTGAGTGC
TTCAAGTAGTGTGTGCCCGTCTGTTGTGTGACTCTGGTAACTAGAGATCCCTCAGACCCTTTTAGTCAGT
GTGGAAAATCTCTAGCAGTACGTATAGTAGTTCATGTCATCTTATTATTCAGTATTTATAACTTGCAAAG
AAATGAATATCAGAGAGTGAGAGGAACTTGTTTATTGCAGCTTATAATGGTTACAAATAAAGCAATAGCA
TCACAAATTTCACAAATAAAGCATTTTTTTCACTGCATTCTAGTTGTGGTTTGTCCAAACTCATCAATGT
ATCTTATCATGTCTGGCTCTAGCTATCCCGCCCCTAACTCCGCCCATCCCGCCCCTAACTCCGCCCAGTT
CCGCCCATTCTCCGCCCCATGGCTGACTAATTTTTTTTATTTATGCAGAGGCCGAGGCCGCCTCGGCCTC
TGAGCTATTCCAGAAGTAGTGAGGAGGCTTTTTTGGAGGCCTAGGGACGTACCCAATTCGCCCTATAGTG
AGTCGTATTACGCGCGCTCACTGGCCGTCGTTTTACAACGTCGTGACTGGGAAAACCCTGGCGTTACCCA
ACTTAATCGCCTTGCAGCACATCCCCCTTTCGCCAGCTGGCGTAATAGCGAAGAGGCCCGCACCGATCGC
CCTTCCCAACAGTTGCGCAGCCTGAATGGCGAATGGG
[124 nt withheld, positions 6968-7091]
C
[91 nt withheld, positions 7093-7183]
A
[49 nt withheld, positions 7185-7233]
CCTTTGACGTTGGAGTCCACGTTCTTT
[37 nt withheld, positions 7261-7297]
ACCCTATCTCGGTCTATTCTTTTGATTTATAAGGGATTTTGCCGATTTCGGCCTATTGGTTAAAAAATGA
GCTGATTTAACAAAAATTTAACGCGAATTTTAACAAAATATTAACGCTTACAATTTAGGTGGCACTTTTC
GGGGAAATGTGCGCGGAACCCCTATTTGTTTATTTTTCTAAATACATTCAAATATGTATCCGCTCATGAG
ACAATAACCCTGATAAATGCTTCAATAATATTGAAAAAGGAAGAGTATGAGTATTCAACATTTCCGTGTC
GCCCTTATTCCCTTTTTTGCGGCATTTTGCCTTCCTGTTTTTGCTCACCCAGAAACGCTGGTGAAAGTAA
AAGATGCTGAAGATCAGTTGGGTGCACGAGTGGGTTACATCGAACTGGATCTCAACAGCGGTAAGATCCT
TGAGAGTTTTCGCCCCGAAGAACGTTTTCCAATGATGAGCACTTTTAAAGTTCTGCTATGTGGCGCGGTA
TTATCCCGTATTGACGCCGGGCAAGAGCAACTCGGTCGCCGCATACACTATTCTCAGAATGACTTGGTTG
AGTACTCACCAGTCACAGAAAAGCATCTTACGGATGGCATGACAGTAAGAGAATTATGCAGTGCTGCCAT
AACCATGAGTGATAACACTGCGGCCAACTTACTTCTGACAACGATCGGAGGACCGAAGGAGCTAACCGCT
TTTTTGCACAACATGGGGGATCATGTAACTCGCCTTGATCGTTGGGAACCGGAGCTGAATGAAGCCATAC
CAAACGACGAGCGTGACACCACGATGCCTGTAGCAATGGCAACAACGTTGCGCAAACTATTAACTGGCGA
ACTACTTACTCTAGCTTCCCGGCAACAATTAATAGACTGGATGGAGGCGGATAAAGTTGCAGGACCACTT
CTGCGCTCGGCCCTTCCGGCTGGCTGGTTTATTGCTGATAAATCTGGAGCCGGTGAGCGTGGGTCTCGCG
GTATCATTGCAGCACTGGGGCCAGATGGTAAGCCCTCCCGTATCGTAGTTATCTACACGACGGGGAGTCA
GGCAACTATGGATGAACGAAATAGACAGATCGCTGAGATAGGTGCCTCACTGATTAAGCATTGGTAACTG
TCAGACCAAGTTTACTCATATATACTTTAGATTGATTTAAAACTTCATTTTTAATTTAAAAGGATCTAGG
TGAAGATCCTTTTTGATAATCTCATGACCAAAATCCCTTAACGTGAGTTTTCGTTCCACTGAGCGTCAGA
CCCCGTAGAAAAGATCAAAGGATCTTCTTGAGATCCTTTTTTTCTGCGCGTAATCTGCTGCTTGCAAACA
AAAAAACCACCGCTACCAGCGGTGGTTTGTTTGCCGGATCAAGAGCTACCAACTCTTTTTCCGAAGGTAA
CTGGCTTCAGCAGAGCGCAGATACCAAATACTGTTCTTCTAGTGTAGCCGTAGTTAGGCCACCACTTCAA
GAACTCTGTAGCACCGCCTACATACCTCGCTCTGCTAATCCTGTTACCAGTGGCTGCTGCCAGTGGCGAT
AAGTCGTGTCTTACCGGGTTGGACTCAAGACGATAGTTACCGGATAAGGCGCAGCGGTCGGGCTGAACGG
GGGGTTCGTGCACACAGCCCAGCTTGGAGCGAACGACCTACACCGAACTGAGATACCTACAGCGTGAGCT
ATGAGAAAGCGCCACGCTTCCCGAAGGGAGAAAGGCGGACAGGTATCCGGTAAGCGGCAGGGTCGGAACA
GGAGAGCGCACGAGGGAGCTTCCAGGGGGAAACGCCTGGTATCTTTATAGTCCTGTCGGGTTTCGCCACC
TCTGACTTGAGCGTCGATTTTTGTGATGCTCGTCAGGGGGGCGGAGCCTATGGAAAAACGCCAGCAACGC
GGCCTTTTTACGGTTCCTGGCCTTTTGCTGGCCTTTTGCTCACATGTTCTTTCCTGCGTTATCCCCTGAT
TCTGTGGATAACCGTATTACCGCCTTTGAGTGAGCTGATACCGCTCGCCGCAGCCGAACGACCGAGCGCA
GCGAGTCAGTGAGCGAGGAAGCGGAAGAGCGCCCAATACGCAAACCGCCTCTCCCCGCGCGTTGGCCGAT
TCATTAATGCAGCTGGCACGACAGGTTTCCCGACTGGAAAGCGGGCAGTGAGCGCAACGCAATTAATGTG
AGTTAGCTCACTCATTAGGCACCCCAGGCTTTACACTTTATGCTTCCGGCTCGTATGTTGTGTGGAATTG
TGAGCGGATAACAATTTCACACAGGAAACAGCTATGACCATGATTACGCCAAGCGCGCAATTAACCCTCA
CTAAAGGGAACAAAAGCTGGAGCTGCAAGC
