>Addgene plasmid #142207 | TFORF0922 | depositor partial sequence | sequence record 278759 | Insert
ACCGCCACCATGGCAATGGTAGTTAGCAGCTGGCGAGATCCGCAGGACGACGTGGCCGGGGGCAACCCCG
GCGGCCCCAACCCCGCAGCGCAGGCGGCCCGCGGCGGCGGCGGCGGCGCCGGCGAGCAGCAGCAGCAGGC
GGGCTCGGGCGCGCCGCACACGCCGCAGACCCCGGGCCAGCCCGGAGCGCCCGCCACCCCCGGCACGGCG
GGGGACAAGGGCCAGGGCCCGCCCGGTTCGGGCCAGAGCCAGCAGCACATCGAGTGCGTGGTGTGCGGGG
ACAAGTCGAGCGGCAAGCACTACGGCCAATTCACCTGCGAGGGCTGCAAAAGTTTCTTCAAGAGGAGCGT
CCGCAGGAACTTAACTTACACATGCCGTGCCAACAGGAACTGTCCCATCGACCAGCACCACCGCAACCAG
TGCCAATACTGCCGCCTCAAGAAGTGCCTCAAAGTGGGCATGAGGCGGGAAGCGGTTCAGCGAGGAAGAA
TGCCTCCAACCCAGCCCAATCCAGGCCAGTACGCACTCACCAACGGGGACCCCCTCAACGGCCACTGCTA
CCTGTCCGGCTACATCTCGCTGCTGCTGCGCGCCGAGCCCTACCCCACGTCGCGCTACGGCAGCCAGTGC
ATGCAGCCCAACAACATTATGGGCATCGAGAACATCTGCGAGCTGGCCGCGCGCCTGCTCTTCAGCGCCG
TCGAGTGGGCCCGCAACATCCCCTTCTTCCCGGATCTGCAGATCACCGACCAGGTGTCCCTGCTACGCCT
CACCTGGAGCGAGCTGTTCGTGCTCAACGCGGCCCAGTGCTCTATGCCGCTGCACGTGGCGCCGTTGCTG
GCCGCCGCCGGCCTGCATGCCTCGCCCATGTCTGCCGACCGCGTCGTGGCCTTCATGGACCACATCCGCA
TCTTCCAGGAGCAGGTGGAGAAGCTCAAGGCGCTACACGTCGACTCAGCCGAGTACAGCTGCCTCAAAGC
CATCGTGCTGTTCACGTCAGACGCCTGTGGCCTGTCGGATGCGGCCCACATCGAGAGCCTGCAGGAGAAG
TCGCAGTGCGCACTGGAGGAGTACGTGAGGAGCCAGTACCCCAACCAGCCCAGCCGTTTTGGCAAACTGC
TGCTGCGACTGCCCTCGCTGCGCACCGTGTCCTCCTCCGTCATCGAGCAGCTCTTCTTCGTCCGTTTGGT
AGGTAAAACCCCCATCGAAACTCTCATCCGCGATATGTTACTGTCTGGGAGCAGCTTCAACTGGCCTTAC
ATGTCCATCCAGTGCTCCTAGTAATGAACTAGTCCGTAACTTGAAAGTATTTCGATTTCTTGGCTTTATA
TATCTTGTGGAAAGGACGACGTCATCTAGTGACACGCTCGAAC
