>Addgene plasmid #142207 | TFORF0922 | depositor partial sequence | sequence record 278760 | Barcode
CGTCATCTAGTGACACGCTCGAAC
